Addgene plasmid #217607: DVA_pBR322_AG
Purpose: (Empty Backbone) Destination vector with ampicillin resistance and pBR322 origin of replication. Carries A-G CIDAR MoClo overhangs for level 0 or 2 construct cloning.
Depositing lab: Wei Huang. Depositing organization: University of Oxford. Publication: Construction and Characterization of MoClo-Compatible Vectors for Modular Protein Expression in E. coli. Nielsen JR, Lewis MJ, Huang WE. ACS Synth Biol. 2025 Jan 12. doi: 10.1021/acssynbio.4c00564. PubMed 39801078.
Backbone
  Vector backbone: DVA
  Vector type: Synthetic Biology
Growth in bacteria
  Bacterial resistance: Ampicillin, 100 μg/mL
  Growth temperature: 37°C
  Growth strain: DH5alpha
  Copy number: Low Copy
Gene/Insert
  Gene/Insert name: None
  Mutation: None
Terms and licenses: Academic/Nonprofit Terms; Industry Terms: Not Available to Industry
How to cite: DVA_pBR322_AG was a gift from Wei Huang (Addgene plasmid # 217607 ; http://n2t.net/addgene:217607 ; RRID:Addgene_217607)
