[The description below was written by a language model from this plasmid's Addgene catalogue record and pLannotate feature annotations shown in this document.]
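Description:
DVA_pBR322_AG is an empty destination vector for CIDAR MoClo (Golden Gate-style modular cloning) assembly in E. coli, built on the DVA backbone family and classed as a synthetic biology vector. It is a small plasmid of about 3.2 kb that carries no insert. It is selected with ampicillin through a β-lactamase (AmpR) gene driven by its native bla promoter. Replication relies on a pBR322-type ColE1/pMB1 origin accompanied by an intact rop gene, whose product holds copy number down, which fits the catalogue's low-copy designation. The pBR322-derived region also brings along the bom (basis of mobility) site and a short mbeC fragment, which appear to be remnants of the source plasmid rather than functional additions.

The cloning site is occupied by a lacZα cassette consisting of a CAP binding site, lac promoter, lac operator, a pUC-type multiple cloning site and the LacZα fragment, with a small residual piece of lacI upstream. In MoClo destination vectors this kind of cassette typically acts as a blue/white screening dropout that is replaced by the incoming part or assembly, although the record does not say so explicitly. According to the catalogue entry, the site carries the A and G CIDAR MoClo overhangs, so the vector can accept either level 0 basic parts or level 2 multi-transcription-unit assemblies spanning those fusion sites. The type IIS recognition sites themselves are not annotated in the feature table. A BioBrick prefix sequence, a putative bacterial terminator and the phage fd terminator lie around the cassette and the resistance gene, probably insulating them from transcriptional read-through. The vector belongs to a set of MoClo-compatible backbones with differing origins, made for modular protein expression in E. coli.
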