Features (pLannotate 1.2.2; 16 found; start..end, strand, type, name):
    714..818     -  promoter       AmpR promoter: bla
    908..951     -  terminator     bacterial terminator: putative bacterial transcription terminator
    954..975     +  misc_feature   BioBrick prefix: BioBrick prefix for parts that do not start with "ATG"
   1006..1064    +  misc_feature   bom (fragment): basis of mobility region from pBR322
   1070..1227    -  CDS            lacZα (fragment): LacZα fragment of β-galactosidase; lacZ fragment
   1224..1280    +  misc_feature   MCS: pUC18/19 multiple cloning site
   1317..1333    -  protein_bind   lac operator: The lac repressor binds to the lac operator to inhibit transcription in E. coli. This inhibition can be relieved by adding lactose or isopropyl-β-D-thiogalactopyranoside (IPTG). lac repressor encoded by lacI
   1341..1371    -  promoter       lac promoter: promoter for the E. coli lac operon
   1386..1407    -  protein_bind   CAP binding site: CAP binding activates transcription in the presence of cAMP. E. coli catabolite activator protein
   1420..1488    -  CDS            lacI (fragment): lac repressor; lacI; The lac repressor binds to the lac operator to inhibit transcription in E. coli. This inhibition can be relieved by adding lactose or isopropyl-β-D-thiogalactopyranoside (IPTG).
   1577..1687    -  CDS            mbeC (fragment): MBEC_ECOLX - Experimental evidence at protein level: Swiss-Prot protein existence level 1. Required for efficient mobilization of ColE1 plasmid and is thus essential to promote the specific transfer of the plasmid during conjugation. Probably functions by inducing DNA bending, helping the MbeA relaxase to melt the DNA around the nic site and cleave the phosphodiester bond. Binds specifically double-stranded DNA (dsDNA) containing the ColE1 oriT but does not recognize the inverted repeat (IR). From Escherichia coli.
   1727..1918    +  CDS            rop: Rop protein, which maintains plasmids at low copy number; rop
   2020..2159    +  misc_feature   bom: basis of mobility region from pBR322
   2345..2933    -  rep_origin     ori: high-copy-number ColE1/pMB1/pBR322/pUC origin of replication
   2964..3003    -  terminator     fd terminator: central terminator from bacteriophage fd (Otsuka and Kunisawa, 1982)
   3009..713     -  CDS            AmpR (across the origin): β-lactamase; bla; confers resistance to ampicillin, carbenicillin, and related antibiotics
>Addgene plasmid #217607 | DVA_pBR322_AG | addgene full sequence | sequence record 442574 | Addgene NGS Result
CGCTCACCGGCTCCAGATTTATCAGCAATAAACCAGCCAGCCGGAAGGGCCGAGCGCAGAAGTGGTCCTG
CAACTTTATCCGCCTCCATCCAGTCTATTAATTGTTGCCGGGAAGCTAGAGTAAGTAGTTCGCCAGTTAA
TAGTTTGCGCAACGTTGTTGCCATTGCTACAGGCATCGTGGTGTCACGCTCGTCGTTTGGTATGGCTTCA
TTCAGCTCCGGTTCCCAACGATCAAGGCGAGTTACATGATCCCCCATGTTGTGCAAAAAAGCGGTTAGCT
CCTTCGGTCCTCCGATCGTTGTCAGAAGTAAGTTGGCCGCAGTGTTATCACTAATGGTTATGGCAGCACT
GCATAATTCTCTTACTGTCATGCCATCCGTAAGATGCTTTTCTGTGACTGGTGAGTACTCAACCAAGTCA
TTCTGAGAATAGTGTATGCGGCGACCGAGTTGCTCTTGCCCGGCGTCAATACGGGATAATACCGCGCCAC
ATAGCAGAACTTTAAAAGTGCTCATCATTGGAAAACGTTCTTCGGGGCGAAAACTCTCAAGGATCTTACC
GCTGTTGAGATCCAGTTCGATGTAACCCACTCGTGCACCCAACTGATCTTCAGCATCTTTTACTTTCACC
AGCGTTTCTGGGTGAGCAAAAACAGGAAGGCAAAATGCCGCAAAAAAGGGAATAAGGGCGACACGGAAAT
GTTGAATACTCATACTCTTCCTTTTTCAATATTATTGAAGCATTTATCAGGGTTATTGTCTCATGAGCGG
ATACATATTTGAATGTATTTAGAAAAATAAACAAATAGGGGTTCCGCGCACATTTCCCCGAAAAGTGCCA
CCTGACGTCTAAGAAACCATTATTATCATGACATTAACCTATAAAAATAGGCGTATCACGAGGCAGAATT
TCAGATAAAAAAAATCCTTAGCTTTCGCTAAGGATGATTTCTGGAATTCGCGGCCGCTTCTAGAGACTAG
TGGAGGTCTCAGGAGATGTCTTCCCTGCACCATATGCGGTGTGAAATACCGCACAGATGCGTAAGGAGAA
AATACCGCATCAGGCGCCATTCGCCATTCAGGCTGCGCAACTGTTGGGAAGGGCGATCGGTGCGGGCCTC
TTCGCTATTACGCCAGCTGGCGAAAGGGGGATGTGCTGCAAGGCGATTAAGTTGGGTAACGCCAGGGTTT
TCCCAGTCACGACGTTGTAAAACGACGGCCAGTGAATTCGAGCTCGGTACCCGGGGATCCTCTAGAGTCG
ACCTGCAGGCATGCAAGCTTGGCGTAATCATGGTCATAGCTGTTTCCTGTGTGAAATTGTTATCCGCTCA
CAATTCCACACAACATACGAGCCGGAAGCATAAAGTGTAAAGCCTGGGGTGCCTAATGAGTGAGCTAACT
CACATTAATTGCGTTGCGCTCACTGCCCGCTTTCCAGTCGGGAAACCTGTCGTGCCAGCTGCATTAATGA
ATCGGCCAACGCGCGGGGGTTAAGAAGACGTTGCCAGAGACCTTCTAACACCTACATCTGTATTAACGAA
GCGCTGGCATTGACCCTGAGTGATTTTTCTCTGGTCCCGCCGCATCCATACCGCCAGTTGTTTACCCTCA
CAACGTTCCAGTAACCGGGCATGTTCATCATCAGTAACCCGTATCGTGAGCATCCTCTCTCGTTTCATCG
GTATCATTACCCCATGAACAGAAATCCCCCTTACACGGAGGCATCAGTGACCAAACAGGAAAAAACCGCC
CTTAACATGGCCCGCTTTATCAGAAGCCAGACATTAACGCTTCTGGAGAAACTCAACGAGCTGGACGCGG
ATGAACAGGCAGACATCTGTGAATCGCTTCACGACCACGCTGATGAGCTTTACCGCAGCTGCCTCGCGCG
TTTCGGTGATGACGGTGAAAACCTCTGACACATGCAGCTCCCGGCGACGGTCACAGCTTGTCTGTAAGCG
GATGCCGGGAGCAGACAAGCCCGTCAGGGCGCGTCAGCGGGTGTTGGCGGGTGTCGGGGCGCAGCCATGA
CCCAGTCACGTAGCGATAGCGGAGTGTATACTGGCTTAACTATGCGGCATCAGAGCAGATTGTACTGAGA
GTGCACCATTGCGGTGTGAAATACCGCACAGATGCGTAAGGAGAAAATACCGCATCAGGCGCTCTTCCGC
TTCCTCGCTCACTGACTCGCTGCGCTCGGTCGTTCGGCTGCGGCGAGCGGTATCAGCTCACTCAAAGGCG
GTAATACGGTTATCCACAGAATCAGGGGATAACGCAGGAAAGAACATGTGAGCAAAAGGCCAGCAAAAGG
CCAGGAACCGTAAAAAGGCCGCGTTGCTGGCGTTTTTCCATAGGCTCCGCCCCCCTGACGAGCATCACAA
AAATCGACGCTCAAGTCAGAGGTGGCGAAACCCGACAGGACTATAAAGATACCAGGCGTTTCCCCCTGGA
AGCTCCCTCGTGCGCTCTCCTGTTCCGACCCTGCCGCTTACCGGATACCTGTCCGCCTTTCTCCCTTCGG
GAAGCGTGGCGCTTTCTCATAGCTCACGCTGTAGGTATCTCAGTTCGGTGTAGGTCGTTCGCTCCAAGCT
GGGCTGTGTGCACGAACCCCCCGTTCAGCCCGACCGCTGCGCCTTATCCGGTAACTATCGTCTTGAGTCC
AACCCGGTAAGACACGACTTATCGCCACTGGCAGCAGCCACTGGTAACAGGATTAGCAGAGCGAGGTATG
TAGGCGGTGCTACAGAGTTCTTGAAGTGGTGGCCTAACTACGGCTACACTAGAAGGACAGTATTTGGTAT
CTGCGCTCTGCTGAAGCCAGTTACCTTCGGAAAAAGAGTTGGTAGCTCTTGATCCGGCAAACAAACCACC
GCTGGTAGCGGTGGTTTTTTTGTTTGCAAGCAGCAGATTACGCGCAGAAAAAAAGGATCTCAAGAAGATC
CTTTGATCTTTTCTACCGGTCCGTCCAAAAAAAAAGGCTCCAAAAGGAGCCTTTAATTGTATCGGTGATT
ACCAATGCTTAATCAGTGAGGCACCTATCTCAGCGATCTGTCTATTTCGTTCATCCATAGTTGCCTGACT
CCCCGTCGTGTAGATAACTACGATACGGGAGGGCTTACCATCTGGCCCCAGTGCTGCAATGATACCGCGC
GACCCA
